Addgene plasmid #246104: PEYFP-C1-PHF13∆PEST2
Purpose: Expression of human PHF13 with PEST2 deletion fused to mEYFP in mammalian cells
Depositing lab: Sarah Kinkley. Depositing organization: Max Planck Institute for Molecular Genetics. Publication: Differential oligomerization regulates PHF13 chromatin affinity and function. Rossi F, Magalhaes AP, Buschow R, Schubert T, Glaser L, Fontana A, Mai J, Staege H, Grimme A, Will H, Schriener S, Hnisz D, Vingron M, Chiariello AM, Kinkley S. Nucleic Acids Res. 2025 Jun 20;53(12):gkaf572. doi: 10.1093/nar/gkaf572. PubMed 40598901.
Backbone
  Vector backbone: pEYFP_C1_A206K
  Vector type: Mammalian Expression
Growth in bacteria
  Bacterial resistance: Kanamycin, 50 μg/mL
  Growth temperature: 37°C
  Growth strain: DH5alpha
  Copy number: High Copy
Gene/Insert
  Gene/Insert name: PHF13∆PEST2
  Species: H. sapiens (human)
  Insert size (bp): 756
  Mutation: del PEST2 ( del aa 141 - 189 )
  Entrez Gene: PHF13 (a.k.a. PHF5, SPOC1)
  Tag / fusion protein: mEYFP (N terminal on insert)
  Cloning method: Restriction Enzyme; 5′ cloning site Unspecified (unknown if destroyed)
  Sequencing primers: 5′ GATCACATGGTCCTGCTG; 3′ TTTAAAGCAAGTAAAACCTC
Terms and licenses: Academic/Nonprofit Terms; Industry Terms: Not Available to Industry
How to cite: PEYFP-C1-PHF13∆PEST2 was a gift from Sarah Kinkley (Addgene plasmid # 246104 ; http://n2t.net/addgene:246104 ; RRID:Addgene_246104)
