[The description below was written by a language model from this plasmid's Addgene catalogue record and pLannotate feature annotations shown in this document.]
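Description:
PEYFP-C1-PHF13∆PEST2 is a mammalian expression plasmid of about 5.4 kb, built on the pEYFP_C1_A206K backbone, a C1-type fluorescent protein fusion vector in which the A206K substitution makes the yellow fluorescent protein monomeric (mEYFP). It is propagated in E. coli through a high-copy ColE1/pUC-type origin and selected with kanamycin. The resistance gene is the Tn5 NeoR/KanR aminoglycoside phosphotransferase, placed downstream of both a bacterial (bla-type) promoter and the SV40 early promoter and followed by the HSV TK polyadenylation signal. The same cassette can therefore confer G418 resistance in mammalian cells. The backbone also carries an f1 origin for single-stranded DNA production and an SV40 origin, which permits episomal replication in cells expressing SV40 large T antigen. The short annotated hits to large T antigen, ble and the bGH poly(A) signal are fragments and probably reflect backbone remnants rather than functional elements.

The expression cassette uses the human CMV immediate early enhancer and promoter to drive mEYFP, which is joined through residual multiple cloning site sequence to a human PHF13 (also known as SPOC1 or PHF5) coding sequence of roughly 750 bp and terminated by the SV40 poly(A) signal. The fluorescent tag thus sits at the N terminus of PHF13. The insert lacks the PEST2 region, amino acids 141 to 189, which is why the annotation reports only a partial match to PHF13. PHF13 is a chromatin-associated protein that modulates chromatin structure and is needed for normal chromosome condensation and separation in mitosis. This construct allows the PEST2 deletion mutant to be expressed and visualised in mammalian cells, and the associated publication examines how oligomerization regulates PHF13 chromatin affinity and function.
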