Features (pLannotate 1.2.2; 17 found; start..end, strand, type, name):
     61..364     +  enhancer       CMV enhancer: human cytomegalovirus immediate early enhancer
    365..568     +  promoter       CMV promoter: human cytomegalovirus (CMV) immediate early promoter
    613..1329    +  CDS            mEYFP: mEYFP is a basic (constitutively fluorescent) yellow fluorescent protein published in 2002, derived from Aequorea victoria. It is reported to be a very rapidly-maturing monomer.
   1330..1357    +  misc_feature   MCS (fragment): multiple cloning site
   1360..2112    +  CDS            PHF13 (fragment): PHF13_HUMAN - Experimental evidence at protein level: Swiss-Prot protein existence level 1. Modulates chromatin structure. Required for normal chromosome condensation during the early stages of mitosis. Required for normal chromosome separation during mitosis. From Homo sapiens (Human).
   2140..2224    +  CDS            large T antigen (fragment): large T antigen from SV40 (simian virus 40)
   2247..2368    +  polyA_signal   SV40 poly(A) signal: SV40 polyadenylation signal
   2402..2830    -  rep_origin     f1 ori (sequence partly withheld): f1 bacteriophage origin of replication; arrow indicates direction of (+) strand synthesis
   2857..2961    +  promoter       AmpR promoter: bla
   3004..3075    +  promoter       SV40 promoter (fragment): SV40 enhancer and early promoter
   3076..3147    +  promoter       SV40 promoter (fragment): SV40 enhancer and early promoter
   3151..3285    +  rep_origin     SV40 ori: SV40 origin of replication
   3334..4128    +  CDS            NeoR/KanR: aminoglycoside phosphotransferase from Tn5; aph(3')-II (or nptII); confers resistance to neomycin, kanamycin, and G418 (Geneticin®)
   4149..4301    +  CDS            ble (fragment): BLE_KLEPN - Experimental evidence at protein level: Swiss-Prot protein existence level 1. Binding protein with a strong affinity to the bleomycin family of antibiotics. Binds to CL990; an antimitotic-antibiotic compound. From Klebsiella pneumoniae.
   4360..4407    +  polyA_signal   HSV TK poly(A) signal: herpes simplex virus thymidine kinase polyadenylation signal (Cole and Stacy, 1985)
   4498..4514    -  polyA_signal   bGH poly(A) signal (fragment): bovine growth hormone polyadenylation signal
   4736..5324    +  rep_origin     ori: high-copy-number ColE1/pMB1/pBR322/pUC origin of replication
>Addgene plasmid #246104 | PEYFP-C1-PHF13∆PEST2 | addgene full sequence | sequence record 492698 | Addgene NGS Result
TAGTTATTAATAGTAATCAATTACGGGGTCATTAGTTCATAGCCCATATATGGAGTTCCGCGTTACATAA
CTTACGGTAAATGGCCCGCCTGGCTGACCGCCCAACGACCCCCGCCCATTGACGTCAATAATGACGTATG
TTCCCATAGTAACGCCAATAGGGACTTTCCATTGACGTCAATGGGTGGAGTATTTACGGTAAACTGCCCA
CTTGGCAGTACATCAAGTGTATCATATGCCAAGTACGCCCCCTATTGACGTCAATGACGGTAAATGGCCC
GCCTGGCATTATGCCCAGTACATGACCTTATGGGACTTTCCTACTTGGCAGTACATCTACGTATTAGTCA
TCGCTATTACCATGGTGATGCGGTTTTGGCAGTACATCAATGGGCGTGGATAGCGGTTTGACTCACGGGG
ATTTCCAAGTCTCCACCCCATTGACGTCAATGGGAGTTTGTTTTGGCACCAAAATCAACGGGACTTTCCA
AAATGTCGTAACAACTCCGCCCCATTGACGCAAATGGGCGGTAGGCGTGTACGGTGGGAGGTCTATATAA
GCAGAGCTGGTTTAGTGAACCGTCAGATCCGCTAGCGCTACCGGTCGCCACCATGGTGAGCAAGGGCGAG
GAGCTGTTCACCGGGGTGGTGCCCATCCTGGTCGAGCTGGACGGCGACGTAAACGGCCACAAGTTCAGCG
TGTCCGGCGAGGGCGAGGGCGATGCCACCTACGGCAAGCTGACCCTGAAGTTCATCTGCACCACCGGCAA
GCTGCCCGTGCCCTGGCCCACCCTCGTGACCACCTTCGGCTACGGCCTGCAGTGCTTCGCCCGCTACCCC
GACCACATGAAGCAGCACGACTTCTTCAAGTCCGCCATGCCCGAAGGCTACGTCCAGGAGCGCACCATCT
TCTTCAAGGACGACGGCAACTACAAGACCCGCGCCGAGGTGAAGTTCGAGGGCGACACCCTGGTGAACCG
CATCGAGCTGAAGGGCATCGACTTCAAGGAGGACGGCAACATCCTGGGGCACAAGCTGGAGTACAACTAC
AACAGCCACAACGTCTATATCATGGCCGACAAGCAGAAGAACGGCATCAAGGTGAACTTCAAGATCCGCC
ACAACATCGAGGACGGCAGCGTGCAGCTCGCCGACCACTACCAGCAGAACACCCCCATCGGCGACGGCCC
CGTGCTGCTGCCCGACAACCACTACCTGAGCTACCAGTCCAAGCTGAGCAAAGACCCCAACGAGAAGCGC
GATCACATGGTCCTGCTGGAGTTCGTGACCGCCGCCGGGATCACTCTCGGCATGGACGAGCTGTACAAGT
CCGGACTCAGATCTCGAGCTCAAGCTTTCATGGACTCTGACTCTTGCGCCGCCGCCTTCCACCCGGAGGA
ATACTCCCCCAGTTGCAAGAGGCGCAGGACCGTGGAAGACTTCAACAAATTCTGCACCTTTGTCTTGGCC
TATGCTGGCTACATCCCTTATCCGAAGGAGGAACTCCCTTTAAGGAGCAGCCCCAGCCCTGCTAACAGCA
CTGCTGGTACCATTGACAGCGACGGCTGGGACGCGGGTTTCTCAGACATCGCGTCCTCAGTGCCCTTGCC
AGTCTCTGACCGCTGCTTTAGCCACCTGCAGCCTACTCTCTTGCAGCGAGCCAAGCCCAGTAACTTCCTG
CTGGACAGAAAGAAAACGGACAAGCTGAAGAAGAAGAAGAAGAGGAAGCGCAGGGACAGTGATGCGCCTG
GGAAAGAGGGGTACAGGGGGGGCTTGCTGAAAGAAATAAAAACTGAAGGCAAACGGACTATCGTCCGGCA
GGGAAAGCAGGTGGTGTTCCGAGATGAGGACAGCACTGGCAATGATGAGGACATCATGGTGGACTCAGAT
GACGATTCCTGGGACCTCGTGACCTGCTTCTGCATGAAGCCATTTGCCGGCCGCCCCATGATCGAGTGTA
ATGAGTGCCACACCTGGATTCACCTGTCCTGTGCGAAAATCCGGAAATCCAATGTTCCAGAAGTGTTTGT
CTGCCAAAAGTGCCGGGACTCCAAGTTTGACATCCGCCGTTCCAACCGCTCGCGGACGGGCTCCCGGAAG
CTGTTCCTGGACTGACCGGATCCACCGGATCTAGATAACTGATCATAATCAGCCATACCACATTTGTAGA
GGTTTTACTTGCTTTAAAAAACCTCCCACACCTCCCCCTGAACCTGAAACATAAAATGAATGCAATTGTT
GTTGTTAACTTGTTTATTGCAGCTTATAATGGTTACAAATAAAGCAATAGCATCACAAATTTCACAAATA
AAGCATTTTTTTCACTGCATTCTAGTTGTGGTTTGTCCAAACTCATCAATGTATCTTAAGGCGTAAATTG
TAAGCGTTAATATTTTGTTAAAATTCGCGTTAAATTTTTGTTAAATCAGCTCATTTTTTAACCAATAGGC
CGAAATCGGCAAAATCCCTTATAAATCAAAAGAATAGACCGAGATAGGGT
[37 nt withheld, positions 2501-2537]
AAAGAACGTGGACTCCAACGTCAAAGG
[49 nt withheld, positions 2565-2613]
T
[91 nt withheld, positions 2615-2705]
G
[124 nt withheld, positions 2707-2830]
CAGGTGGCACTTTTCGGGGAAATGTGCGCGGAACCCCTATTTGTTTATTTTTCTAAATACATTCAAATAT
GTATCCGCTCATGAGACAATAACCCTGATAAATGCTTCAATAATATTGAAAAAGGAAGAGTCCTGAGGCG
GAAAGAACCAGCTGTGGAATGTGTGTCAGTTAGGGTGTGGAAAGTCCCCAGGCTCCCCAGCAGGCAGAAG
TATGCAAAGCATGCATCTCAATTAGTCAGCAACCAGGTGTGGAAAGTCCCCAGGCTCCCCAGCAGGCAGA
AGTATGCAAAGCATGCATCTCAATTAGTCAGCAACCATAGTCCCGCCCCTAACTCCGCCCAGTTCCGCCC
ATTCTCCGCCCCATGGCTGACTAATTTTTTTTATTTATGCAGAGGCCGAGGCCGCCTCGGCCTCTGAGCT
ATTCCAGAAGTAGTGAGGAGGCTTTTTTGGAGGCCTAGGCTTTTGCAAAGATCGATCAAGAGACAGGATG
AGGATCGTTTCGCATGATTGAACAAGATGGATTGCACGCAGGTTCTCCGGCCGCTTGGGTGGAGAGGCTA
TTCGGCTATGACTGGGCACAACAGACAATCGGCTGCTCTGATGCCGCCGTGTTCCGGCTGTCAGCGCAGG
GGCGCCCGGTTCTTTTTGTCAAGACCGACCTGTCCGGTGCCCTGAATGAACTGCAAGACGAGGCAGCGCG
GCTATCGTGGCTGGCCACGACGGGCGTTCCTTGCGCAGCTGTGCTCGACGTTGTCACTGAAGCGGGAAGG
GACTGGCTGCTATTGGGCGAAGTGCCGGGGCAGGATCTCCTGTCATCTCACCTTGCTCCTGCCGAGAAAG
TATCCATCATGGCTGATGCAATGCGGCGGCTGCATACGCTTGATCCGGCTACCTGCCCATTCGACCACCA
AGCGAAACATCGCATCGAGCGAGCACGTACTCGGATGGAAGCCGGTCTTGTCGATCAGGATGATCTGGAC
GAAGAGCATCAGGGGCTCGCGCCAGCCGAACTGTTCGCCAGGCTCAAGGCGAGCATGCCCGACGGCGAGG
ATCTCGTCGTGACCCATGGCGATGCCTGCTTGCCGAATATCATGGTGGAAAATGGCCGCTTTTCTGGATT
CATCGACTGTGGCCGGCTGGGTGTGGCGGACCGCTATCAGGACATAGCGTTGGCTACCCGTGATATTGCT
GAAGAGCTTGGCGGCGAATGGGCTGACCGCTTCCTCGTGCTTTACGGTATCGCCGCTCCCGATTCGCAGC
GCATCGCCTTCTATCGCCTTCTTGACGAGTTCTTCTGAGCGGGACTCTGGGGTTCGAAATGACCGACCAA
GCGACGCCCAACCTGCCATCACGAGATTTCGATTCCACCGCCGCCTTCTATGAAAGGTTGGGCTTCGGAA
TCGTTTTCCGGGACGCCGGCTGGATGATCCTCCAGCGCGGGGATCTCATGCTGGAGTTCTTCGCCCACCC
TAGGGGGAGGCTAACTGAAACACGGAAGGAGACAATACCGGAAGGAACCCGCGCTATGACGGCAATAAAA
AGACAGAATAAAACGCACGGTGTTGGGTCGTTTGTTCATAAACGCGGGGTTCGGTCCCAGGGCTGGCACT
CTGTCGATACCCCACCGAGACCCCATTGGGGCCAATACGCCCGCGTTTCTTCCTTTTCCCCACCCCACCC
CCCAAGTTCGGGTGAAGGCCCAGGGCTCGCAGCCAACGTCGGGGCGGCAGGCCCTGCCATAGCCTCAGGT
TACTCATATATACTTTAGATTGATTTAAAACTTCATTTTTAATTTAAAAGGATCTAGGTGAAGATCCTTT
TTGATAATCTCATGACCAAAATCCCTTAACGTGAGTTTTCGTTCCACTGAGCGTCAGACCCCGTAGAAAA
GATCAAAGGATCTTCTTGAGATCCTTTTTTTCTGCGCGTAATCTGCTGCTTGCAAACAAAAAAACCACCG
CTACCAGCGGTGGTTTGTTTGCCGGATCAAGAGCTACCAACTCTTTTTCCGAAGGTAACTGGCTTCAGCA
GAGCGCAGATACCAAATACTGTTCTTCTAGTGTAGCCGTAGTTAGGCCACCACTTCAAGAACTCTGTATC
ACCGCCTACATACCTCGCTCTGCTAATCCTGTTACCAGTGGCTGCTGCCAGTGGCGATAAGTCGTGTCTT
ACCGGGTTGGACTCAAGACGATAGTTACCGGATAAGGCGCAGCGGTCGGGCTGAACGGGGGGTTCGTGCA
CACAGCCCAGCTTGGAGCGAACGACCTACACCGAACTGAGATACCTACAGCGTGAGCTATGAGAAAGCGC
CACGCTTCCCGAAGGGAGAAAGGCGGACAGGTATCCGGTAAGCGGCAGGGTCGGAACAGGAGAGCGCACG
AGGGAGCTTCCAGGGGGAAACGCCTGGTATCTTTATAGTCCTGTCGGGTTTCGCCACCTCTGACTTGAGC
GTCGATTTTTGTGATGCTCGTCAGGGGGGCGGAGCCTATGGAAAAACGCCAGCAACGCGGCCTTTTTACG
GTTCCTGGCCTTTTGCTGGCCTTTTGCTCACATGTTCTTTCCTGCGTTATCCCCTGATTCTGTGGATAAC
CGTATTACCGCCATGCAT
