>Addgene plasmid #246104 | PEYFP-C1-PHF13∆PEST2 | depositor partial sequence | sequence record 483956 | Insert FWD
CGGGATACCTCTCGGCATGGACGAGCTGTACAAGTCCGGACTCAGATCTCGAGCTCAAGCTTTCATGGAC
TCTGACTCTTGCGCCGCCGCCTTCCACCCGGAGGAATACTCCCCCAGTTGCAAGAGGCGCAGGACCGTGG
AAGACTTCAACAAATTCTGCACCTTTGTCTTGGCCTATGCTGGCTACATCCCTTATCCGAAGGAGGAACT
CCCTTTAAGGAGCAGCCCCAGCCCTGCTAACAGCACTGCTGGTACCATTGACAGCGACGGCTGGGACGCG
GGTTTCTCAGACATCGCGTCCTCAGTGCCCTTGCCAGTCTCTGACCGCTGCTTTAGCCACCTGCAGCCTA
CTCTCTTGCAGCGAGCCAAGCCCAGTAACTTCCTGCTGGACAGAAAGAAAACGGACAAGCTGAAGAAGAA
GAAGAAGAGGAAGCGCAGGGACAGTGATGCGCCTGGGAAAGAGGGGTACAGGGGGGGCTTGCTGAAAGAA
ATAAAAACTGAAGGCAAACGGACTATCGTCCGGCAGGGAAAGCAGGTGGTGTTCCGAGATGAGGACAGCA
CTGGCAATGATGAGGACATCATGGTGGACTCAGATGACGATTCCTGGGACCTCGTGACCTGCTTCTGCAT
GAAGCCATTTGCCGGCCGCCCCATGATCGAGTGTAATGAGTGCCACACCTGGATTCACCTGTCCTGTGCG
AAAATCCGGAAATCCAATGTTCCAGAAGTGTTTGTCTGCCAAAAGTGCCGGGACTCCAAGTTTGACATCC
GCCGTTCCAACCGCTCGCGGACGGGCTCCCGGAAGCTGTTCCTGGACTGACCGGATCCACCGGATCTAGA
TAACTGATCATAATCAGCCATACCACATTTGTAGAGGTTTTACTTGCTTTAAAAAACCTCCCACACCTCC
CCCTGAACCTGAAACATAAAATGAATGCAATTGTTGTTGTTAACTTGTTTATTGCAGCTTATAATGGTTA
CAAATAAAGCAATAGCATCACAAATTTCACAAATAAAGCATTTTTTTCACTGCATTCTAGTTGTGGTTTG
TCCAAACTCATCAATGTATCTTAAGGCGTAAATTGTAAGCGTTAATATTTTGTTAAAATTCGCGTTAAAT
TTTTGTTAAATCAGCTCATTTTTAACCAATAGGCCGAAATCGGCAAATCCCTTATAATCAAAGAATAGAC
